>Addgene plasmid #200501 | pKLV2-U6gRNA5(RUNX1(13))-PGKpuro2ABFP-W | addgene full sequence | sequence record 419504 | Addgene NGS Result
TCAATAATGACGTATGTTCCCATAGTAACGCCAATAGGGACTTTCCATTGACGTCAATGGGTGGAGTATT
TACGGTAAACTGCCCACTTGGCAGTACATCAAGTGTATCATATGCCAAGTACGCCCCCTATTGACGTCAA
TGACGGTAAATGGCCCGCCTGGCATTATGCCCAGTACATGACCTTATGGGACTTTCCTACTTGGCAGTAC
ATCTACGTATTAGTCATCGCTATTACCATGGTGATGCGGTTTTGGCAGTACATCAATGGGCGTGGATAGC
GGTTTGACTCACGGGGATTTCCAAGTCTCCACCCCATTGACGTCAATGGGAGTTTGTTTTGGCACCAAAA
TCAACGGGACTTTCCAAAATGTCGTAACAACTCCGCCCCATTGACGCAAATGGGCGGTAGGCGTGTACGG
TGGGAGGTCTATATAAGCAGCGCGTTTTGCCTGTACTGGGTCTCTCTGGTTAGACCAGATCTGAGCCTGG
GAGCTCTCTGGCTAACTAGGGAACCCACTGCTTAAGCCTCAATAAAGCTTGCCTTGAGTGCTTCAAGTAG
TGTGTGCCCGTCTGTTGTGTGACTCTGGTAACTAGAGATCCCTCAGACCCTTTTAGTCAGTGTGGAAAAT
CTCTAGCAGTGGCGCCCGAACAGGGACTTGAAAGCGAAAGGGAAACCAGAGGAGCTCTCTCGACGCAGGA
CTCGGCTTGCTGAAGCGCGCACGGCAAGAGGCGAGGGGCGGCGACTGGTGAGTACGCCAAAAATTTTGAC
TAGCGGAGGCTAGAAGGAGAGAGATGGGTGCGAGAGCGTCAGTATTAAGCGGGGGAGAATTAGATCGCGA
TGGGAAAAAATTCGGTTAAGGCCAGGGGGAAAGAAAAAATATAAATTAAAACATATAGTATGGGCAAGCA
GGGAGCTAGAACGATTCGCAGTTAATCCTGGCCTGTTAGAAACATCAGAAGGCTGTAGACAAATACTGGG
ACAGCTACAACCATCCCTTCAGACAGGATCAGAAGAACTTAGATCATTATATAATACAGTAGCAACCCTC
TATTGTGTGCATCAAAGGATAGAGATAAAAGACACCAAGGAAGCTTTAGACAAGATAGAGGAAGAGCAAA
ACAAAAGTAAGACCACCGCACAGCAAGCGGCCGGCCGCGCTGATCTTCAGACCTGGAGGAGGAGATATGA
GGGACAATTGGAGAAGTGAATTATATAAATATAAAGTAGTAAAAATTGAACCATTAGGAGTAGCACCCAC
CAAGGCAAAGAGAAGAGTGGTGCAGAGAGAAAAAAGAGCAGTGGGAATAGGAGCTTTGTTCCTTGGGTTC
TTGGGAGCAGCAGGAAGCACTATGGGCGCAGCGTCAATGACGCTGACGGTACAGGCCAGACAATTATTGT
CTGGTATAGTGCAGCAGCAGAACAATTTGCTGAGGGCTATTGAGGCGCAACAGCATCTGTTGCAACTCAC
AGTCTGGGGCATCAAGCAGCTCCAGGCAAGAATCCTGGCTGTGGAAAGATACCTAAAGGATCAACAGCTC
CTGGGGATTTGGGGTTGCTCTGGAAAACTCATTTGCACCACTGCTGTGCCTTGGAATGCTAGTTGGAGTA
ATAAATCTCTGGAACAGATTTGGAATCACACGACCTGGATGGAGTGGGACAGAGAAATTAACAATTACAC
AAGCTTAATACACTCCTTAATTGAAGAATCGCAAAACCAGCAAGAAAAGAATGAACAAGAATTATTGGAA
TTAGATAAATGGGCAAGTTTGTGGAATTGGTTTAACATAACAAATTGGCTGTGGTATATAAAATTATTCA
TAATGATAGTAGGAGGCTTGGTAGGTTTAAGAATAGTTTTTGCTGTACTTTCTATAGTGAATAGAGTTAG
GCAGGGATATTCACCATTATCGTTTCAGACCCACCTCCCAACCCCGAGGGGACCCGACAGGCCCGAAGGA
ATAGAAGAAGAAGGTGGAGAGAGAGACAGAGACAGATCCATTCGATTAGTGAACGGATCGGCACTGCGTG
CGCCAATTCTGCAGACAAATGGCAGTATTCATCCACAATTTTAAAAGAAAAGGGGGGATTGGGGGGTACA
GTGCAGGGGAAAGAATAGTAGACATAATAGCAACAGACATACAAACTAAAGAATTACAAAAACAAATTAC
AAAAATTCAAAATTTTCGGGTTTATTACAGGGACAGCAGAGATCCAGTTTGGTTAGTACCGGGCCCTACG
CGTCCAAGGTCGGGCAGGAAGAGGGCCTATTTCCCATGATTCCTTCATATTTGCATATACGATACAAGGC
TGTTAGAGAGATAATTAGAATTAATTTGACTGTAAACACAAAGATATTAGTACAAAATACGTGACGTAGA
AAGTAATAATTTCTTGGGTAGTTTGCAGTTTTAAAATTATGTTTTAAAATGGACTATCATATGCTTACCG
TAACTTGAAAGTATTTCGATTTCTTGGCTTTATATATCTTGTGGAAAGGACGAAACACCGACTTCGACCG
ACAAACCTGGTTTAAGAGCTATGCTGGAAACAGCATAGCAAGTTTAAATAAGGCTAGTCCGTTATCAACT
TGAAAAAGTGGCACCGAGTCGGTGCTTTTTTTGGATCCAATTCTACCGGGTAGGGGAGGCGCTTTTCCCA
AGGCAGTCTGGAGCATGCGCTTTAGCAGCCCCGCTGGGCACTTGGCGCTACACAAGTGGCCTCTGGCCTC
GCACACATTCCACATCCACCGGTAGGCGCCAACCGGCTCCGTTCTTTGGTGGCCCCTTCGCGCCACCTTC
TACTCCTCCCCTAGTCAGGAAGTTCCCCCCCGCCCCGCAGCTCGCGTCGTGCAGGACGTGACAAATGGAA
GTAGCACGTCTCACTAGTCTCGTGCAGATGGACAGCACCGCTGAGCAATGGAAGCGGGTAGGCCTTTGGG
GCAGCGGCCAATAGCAGCTTTGCTCCTTCGCTTTCTGGGCTCAGAGGCTGGGAAGGGGTGGGTCCGGGGG
CGGGCTCAGGGGCGGGCTCAGGGGCGGGGCGGGCGCCCGAAGGTCCTCCGGAGGCCCGGCATTCTGCACG
CTTCAAAAGCGCACGTCTGCCGCGCTGTTCTCCTCTTCCTCATCTCCGGGCCTTTCGACCTGCATCCATC
TAGATCTCGAGCAGCTGAAGCTTACCATGACCGAGTACAAGCCCACGGTGCGCCTCGCCACCCGCGACGA
CGTCCCCAGGGCCGTACGCACCCTCGCCGCCGCGTTCGCCGACTACCCCGCCACGCGCCACACCGTCGAT
CCGGACCGCCACATCGAGCGGGTCACCGAGCTGCAAGAACTCTTCCTCACGCGCGTCGGGCTCGACATCG
GCAAGGTGTGGGTCGCGGACGACGGCGCCGCGGTGGCGGTCTGGACCACGCCGGAGAGCGTCGAAGCGGG
GGCGGTGTTCGCCGAGATCGGCCCGCGCATGGCCGAGTTGAGCGGTTCCCGGCTGGCCGCGCAGCAACAG
ATGGAAGGCCTCCTGGCGCCGCACCGGCCCAAGGAGCCCGCGTGGTTCCTGGCCACCGTCGGCGTCTCGC
CCGACCACCAGGGCAAGGGTCTGGGCAGCGCCGTCGTGCTCCCCGGAGTGGAGGCGGCCGAGCGCGCCGG
GGTGCCCGCCTTCCTGGAGACCTCCGCGCCCCGCAACCTCCCCTTCTACGAGCGGCTCGGCTTCACCGTC
ACCGCCGACGTCGAGGTGCCCGAAGGACCGCGCACCTGGTGCATGACCCGCAAGCCCGGTGCCGGCGGCG
GGTCCGGAGGAGAGGGCAGAGGAAGTCTCCTAACATGCGGTGACGTGGAGGAGAATCCTGGCCCAATGAG
CGAGCTGATTAAGGAGAACATGCACATGAAGCTGTACATGGAGGGCACCGTGGACAACCATCACTTCAAG
TGCACATCCGAGGGCGAAGGCAAGCCCTACGAGGGCACCCAGACCATGAGAATCAAGGTGGTCGAGGGCG
GCCCTCTCCCCTTCGCCTTCGACATCCTGGCTACTAGCTTCCTCTACGGCAGCAAGACCTTCATCAACCA
CACCCAGGGCATCCCCGACTTCTTCAAGCAGTCCTTCCCTGAGGGCTTCACATGGGAGAGAGTCACCACA
TACGAGGACGGGGGCGTGCTGACCGCTACCCAGGACACCAGCCTCCAGGACGGCTGCCTCATCTACAACG
TCAAGATCAGAGGGGTGAACTTCACATCCAACGGCCCTGTGATGCAGAAGAAAACACTCGGCTGGGAGGC
CTTCACCGAGACGCTGTACCCCGCTGACGGCGGCCTGGAAGGCAGAAACGACATGGCCCTGAAGCTCGTG
GGCGGGAGCCATCTGATCGCAAACATCAAGACCACATATAGATCCAAGAAACCCGCTAAGAACCTCAAGA
TGCCTGGCGTCTACTATGTGGACTACAGACTGGAAAGAATCAAGGAGGCCAACAACGAGACCTACGTCGA
GCAGCACGAGGTGGCAGTGGCCAGATACTGCGACCTCCCTAGCAAACTGGGGCACAAGCTTAATTGAGCG
GCCGCTCAACCTCTGGATTACAAAATTTGTGAAAGATTGACTGGTATTCTTAACTATGTTGCTCCTTTTA
CGCTATGTGGATACGCTGCTTTAATGCCTTTGTATCATGCTATTGCTTCCCGTATGGCTTTCATTTTCTC
CTCCTTGTATAAATCCTGGTTGCTGTCTCTTTATGAGGAGTTGTGGCCCGTTGTCAGGCAACGTGGCGTG
GTGTGCACTGTGTTTGCTGACGCAACCCCCACTGGTTGGGGCATTGCCACCACCTGTCAGCTCCTTTCCG
GGACTTTCGCTTTCCCCCTCCCTATTGCCACGGCGGAACTCATCGCCGCCTGCCTTGCCCGCTGCTGGAC
AGGGGCTCGGCTGTTGGGCACTGACAATTCCGTGGTGTTGTCGGGGAAATCATCGTCCTTTCCTTGGCTG
CTCGCCTGTGTTGCCACCTGGATTCTGCGCGGGACGTCCTTCTGCTACGTCCCTTCGGCCCTCAATCCAG
CGGACCTTCCTTCCCGCGGCCTGCTGCCGGCTCTGCGGCCTCTTCCGCGTCTACGCCTTCGCCCTCAGAC
GAGTCGGATCTCCCTTTGGGCCGCCTCCCCGCAGGTACCTTTAAGACCAATGACTTACAAGGCAGCTGTA
GATCTTAGCCACTTTTTAAAAGAAAAGGGGGGACTGGAAGGGCTAATTCACTCCCAAAGAAGTCAAGATC
TGCTTTTTGCCTGTACTGGGTCTCTCTGGTTAGACCAGAGTCTCTCTGGTTAGACCAGATCTGAGCCTGG
GAGCTCTCTGGCTAACTAGGGAACCCACTGCTTAAGCCTCAATAAAGCTTGCCTTGAGTGCTTCAAGTAG
TGTGTGCCCGTCTGTTGTGTGACTCTGGTAACTAGAGATCCCTCAGACCCTTTTAGTCAGTGTGGAAAAT
CTCTAGCAGTTTAAACCCGCTGATCAGCCTCGACTGTGCCTTCTAGTTGCCAGCCATCTGTTGTTTGCCC
CTCCCCCGTGCCTTCCTTGACCCTGGAAGGTGCCACTCCCACTGTCCTTTCCTAATAAAATGAGGAAATT
GCATCGCATTGTCTGAGTAGGTGTCATTCTATTCTGGGGGGTGGGGTGGGGCAGGACAGCAAGGGGGAGG
ATTGGGAAGTCAATAGCAGGCATGCTGGGGATGCGGTGGGCTCTATGGGCGGCCGTTAATTAAGCTTTTG
TTCCCTTTAGTGAGGGTTAATTGCGCGCTTGGCGTAATCATGGTCATAGCTGTTTCCTGTGTGAAATTGT
TATCCGCTCACAATTCCACACAACATACGAGCCGGGAGCATAAAGTGTAAAGCCTGGGGTGCCTAATGAG
TGAGCTAACTCACATTAATTGCGTTGCGCTCACTGCCCGCTTTCCAGTCGGGAAACCTGTCGTGCCAGCT
GCATTAATGAATCGGCCAACGCGCGGGGAGAGGCGGTTTGCGTATTGGGCGCTCTTCCGCTTCCTCGCTC
ACTGACTCGCTGCGCTCGGTCGTTCGGCTGCGGCGAGCGGTATCAGCTCACTCAAAGGCGGTAATACGGT
TATCCACAGAATCAGGGGATAACGCAGGAAAGAACATGTGAGCAAAAGGCCAGCAAAAGGCCAGGAACCG
TAAAAAGGCCGCGTTGCTGGCGTTTTTCCATAGGCTCCGCCCCCCTGACGAGCATCACAAAAATCGACGC
TCAAGTCAGAGGTGGCGAAACCCGACAGGACTATAAAGATACCAGGCGTTTCCCCCTGGAAGCTCCCTCG
TGCGCTCTCCTGTTCCGACCCTGCCGCTTACCGGATACCTGTCCGCCTTTCTCCCTTCGGGAAGCGTGGC
GCTTTCTCATAGCTCACGCTGTAGGTATCTCAGTTCGGTGTAGGTCGTTCGCTCCAAGCTGGGCTGTGTG
CACGAACCCCCCGTTCAGCCCGACCGCTGCGCCTTATCCGGTAACTATCGTCTTGAGTCCAACCCGGTAA
GACACGACTTATCGCCACTGGCAGCAGCCACTGGTAACAGGATTAGCAGAGCGAGGTATGTAGGCGGTGC
TACAGAGTTCTTGAAGTGGTGGCCTAACTACGGCTACACTAGAAGAACAGTATTTGGTATCTGCGCTCTG
CTGAAGCCAGTTACCTTCGGAAAAAGAGTTGGTAGCTCTTGATCCGGCAAACAAACCACCGCTGGTAGCG
GTGGTTTTTTTGTTTGCAAGCAGCAGATTACGCGCAGAAAAAAAGGATCTCAAGAAGATCCTTTGATCTT
TTCTACGGGGTCTGACGCTCAGTGGAACGAAAACTCACGTTAAGGGATTTTGGTCATGAGATTATCAAAA
AGGATCTTCACCTAGATCCTTTTAAATTAAAAATGAAGTTTTAAATCAATCTAAAGTATATATGAGTAAA
CTTGGTCTGACAGTTACCAATGCTTAATCAGTGAGGCACCTATCTCAGCGATCTGTCTATTTCGTTCATC
CATAGTTGCCTGACTCCCCGTCGTGTAGATAACTACGATACGGGAGGGCTTACCATCTGGCCCCAGTGCT
GCAATGATACCGCGAGACCCACGCTCACCGGCTCCAGATTTATCAGCAATAAACCAGCCAGCCGGAAGGG
CCGAGCGCAGAAGTGGTCCTGCAACTTTATCCGCCTCCATCCAGTCTATTAATTGTTGCCGGGAAGCTAG
AGTAAGTAGTTCGCCAGTTAATAGTTTGCGCAACGTTGTTGCCATTGCTACAGGCATCGTGGTGTCACGC
TCGTCGTTTGGTATGGCTTCATTCAGCTCCGGTTCCCAACGATCAAGGCGAGTTACATGATCCCCCATGT
TGTGCAAAAAAGCGGTTAGCTCCTTCGGTCCTCCGATCGTTGTCAGAAGTAAGTTGGCCGCAGTGTTATC
ACTCATGGTTATGGCAGCACTGCATAATTCTCTTACTGTCATGCCATCCGTAAGATGCTTTTCTGTGACT
GGTGAGTACTCAACCAAGTCATTCTGAGAATAGTGTATGCGGCGACCGAGTTGCTCTTGCCCGGCGTCAA
TACGGGATAATACCGCGCCACATAGCAGAACTTTAAAAGTGCTCATCATTGGAAAACGTTCTTCGGGGCG
AAAACTCTCAAGGATCTTACCGCTGTTGAGATCCAGTTCGATGTAACCCACTCGTGCACCCAACTGATCT
TCAGCATCTTTTACTTTCACCAGCGTTTCTGGGTGAGCAAAAACAGGAAGGCAAAATGCCGCAAAAAAGG
GAATAAGGGCGACACGGAAATGTTGAATACTCATACTCTTCCTTTTTCAATATTATTGAAGCATTTATCA
GGGTTATTGTCTCATGAGCGGATACATATTTGAATGTATTTAGAAAAATAAACAAATAGGGGTTCCGCGC
ACATTTCCCCGAAAAGTGCCACCTAAATTGTAAGCGTTAATATTTTGTTAAAATTCGCGTTAAATTTTTG
TTAAATCAGCTCATTTTTTAACCAATAGGCCGAAATCGGCAAAATCCCTTATAAATCAAAAGAATAGACC
GAGATAGGGT
[37 nt withheld, positions 8061-8097]
AAAGAACGTGGACTCCAACGTCAAAGG
[49 nt withheld, positions 8125-8173]
T
[91 nt withheld, positions 8175-8265]
G
[124 nt withheld, positions 8267-8390]
CCCATTCGCCATTCAGGCTGCGCAACTGTTGGGAAGGGCGATCGGTGCGGGCCTCTTCGCTATTACGCCA
GCTGGCGAAAGGGGGATGTGCTGCAAGGCGATTAAGTTGGGTAACGCCAGGGTTTTCCCAGTCACGACGT
TGTAAAACGACGGCCAGTGAGCGCGCGTAATACGACTCACTATAGGGCGAATTGACTAGTACATAACTTA
CGGTAAATGGCCCGCCTGGCTGACCGCCCAACGACCCCCGCCCATTGACG
Features (pLannotate 1.2.2; 28 found; start..end, strand, type, name):
    241..440     +  promoter       CMV promoter: human cytomegalovirus (CMV) immediate early promoter
    458..638     +  LTR            5' LTR (truncated): truncated 5' long terminal repeat (LTR) from HIV-1
    685..810     +  misc_feature   HIV-1 Ψ: packaging signal of human immunodeficiency virus type 1
    794..1132    +  CDS            HIV-1 gag (fragment): gag protein from human immunodeficiency virus 1; gag
   1309..1542    +  misc_feature   RRE: The Rev response element (RRE) of HIV-1 allows for Rev-dependent mRNA export from the nucleus to the cytoplasm.
   1919..2019    +  CDS            Rev (fragment): human immunodeficiency virus 1 (HIV-1) Rev protein; rev; enhances nuclear export of unspliced and incompletely spliced viral mRNAs
   2069..2186    +  misc_feature   cPPT/CTS: central polypurine tract and central termination sequence of HIV-1
   2261..2501    +  promoter       U6 promoter: RNA polymerase III promoter for human U6 snRNA
   2548..2615    +  misc_RNA       tracrRNA (fragment): trans-activating CRISPR RNA for the Streptococcus pyogenes CRISPR/Cas9 system
   2638..3137    +  promoter       PGK promoter: mouse phosphoglycerate kinase 1 promoter
   3177..3773    +  CDS            PuroR (fragment): puromycin N-acetyltransferase; pac from Streptomyces; confers resistance to puromycin
   3846..4544    +  CDS            TagBFP: TagBFP is a basic (constitutively fluorescent) blue fluorescent protein published in 2008, derived from Entacmaea quadricolor. It is reported to be a very rapidly-maturing monomer with very low acid sensitivity.
   4556..5142    +  misc_feature   WPRE: woodchuck hepatitis virus posttranscriptional regulatory element
   5136..5282    +  CDS            nef (fragment): NEF_HV1LA - Experimental evidence at protein level: Swiss-Prot protein existence level 1. Extracellular Nef protein targets CD4(+) T-lymphocytes for apoptosis by interacting with CXCR4 surface receptors. From Human immunodeficiency virus type 1 group M subtype B (isolate Lai) (HIV-1).
   5290..5468    +  LTR            5' LTR (truncated): truncated 5' long terminal repeat (LTR) from HIV-1
   5494..5605    +  polyA_signal   bGH poly(A) signal: bovine growth hormone polyadenylation signal
   5744..5762    -  promoter       T3 promoter: promoter for bacteriophage T3 RNA polymerase
   5807..5823    -  protein_bind   lac operator: The lac repressor binds to the lac operator to inhibit transcription in E. coli. This inhibition can be relieved by adding lactose or isopropyl-β-D-thiogalactopyranoside (IPTG). lac repressor encoded by lacI
   5831..5861    -  promoter       lac promoter: promoter for the E. coli lac operon
   5876..5897    -  protein_bind   CAP binding site: CAP binding activates transcription in the presence of cAMP. E. coli catabolite activator protein
   5910..6002    -  CDS            lacI (fragment): lac repressor; lacI; The lac repressor binds to the lac operator to inhibit transcription in E. coli. This inhibition can be relieved by adding lactose or isopropyl-β-D-thiogalactopyranoside (IPTG).
   6185..6773    -  rep_origin     ori: high-copy-number ColE1/pMB1/pBR322/pUC origin of replication
   6944..7804    -  CDS            AmpR: β-lactamase; bla; confers resistance to ampicillin, carbenicillin, and related antibiotics
   7805..7909    -  promoter       AmpR promoter: bla
   7962..8390    -  rep_origin     f1 ori (sequence partly withheld): f1 bacteriophage origin of replication; arrow indicates direction of (+) strand synthesis
   8395..8550    -  CDS            lacZα (fragment): LacZα fragment of β-galactosidase; lacZ fragment
   8558..8576    +  promoter       T7 promoter: promoter for bacteriophage T7 RNA polymerase
   8590..240     +  enhancer       CMV enhancer (across the origin): human cytomegalovirus immediate early enhancer
