[The description below was written by a language model from this plasmid's Addgene catalogue record and pLannotate feature annotations shown in this document.]
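Description:
pKLV2-U6gRNA5(RUNX1(13))-PGKpuro2ABFP-W is an 8,650 bp lentiviral guide RNA expression vector made by inserting a guide targeting human RUNX1 into the pKLV2-U6gRNA5(BbsI)-PGKpuro2ABFP-W backbone; the two BbsI sites used for cloning were destroyed in the process. In bacteria it replicates from a high-copy ColE1/pUC-type origin and is selected with ampicillin through the β-lactamase gene. An f1 origin and remnants of a lac/lacZα cloning region flanked by T7 and T3 promoters are also present in the backbone.

The viral genome is transcribed from a CMV enhancer/promoter fused to a truncated HIV-1 5' LTR, an arrangement typical of Tat-independent lentiviral vectors. It carries the Ψ packaging signal with a partial gag sequence, the Rev response element for nuclear export of the full-length RNA, and the cPPT/CTS element, which aids transduction. The downstream LTR is also annotated as truncated and is followed by a bGH polyadenylation signal.

Between the LTRs sit two expression units. A human U6 RNA polymerase III promoter drives the RUNX1 guide fused to a Streptococcus pyogenes Cas9 scaffold (annotated as a tracrRNA fragment). A mouse PGK promoter drives puromycin N-acetyltransferase and TagBFP, which the construct name indicates are joined by a 2A peptide so that both are made from one transcript. A WPRE downstream enhances expression. The vector carries no Cas9, so the nuclease must be supplied separately. Transduced cells can be selected with puromycin or tracked by blue fluorescence, supporting CRISPR disruption of RUNX1 in human cells. The associated publication concerns T-cell acute lymphoblastic leukemia.
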