Addgene plasmid #200501: pKLV2-U6gRNA5(RUNX1(13))-PGKpuro2ABFP-W
Purpose: Lentiviral vector expressing gRNA targeting human RUNX1
Depositing lab: Kosuke Yusa. Depositing organization: Kyoto University, Institute for Life and Medical Sciences. Publication: Canonical BAF complex regulates the oncogenic program in human T-cell acute lymphoblastic leukemia. Aoki K, Hyuga M, Tarumoto Y, Nishibuchi G, Ueda A, Ochi Y, Sugino S, Mikami T, Kobushi H, Kato I, Akahane K, Inukai T, Takaori-Kondo A, Takita J, Ogawa S, Yusa K. Blood. 2023 Nov 3:blood.2023020857. doi: 10.1182/blood.2023020857. PubMed 37922452.
Backbone
  Vector backbone: pKLV2-U6gRNA5(BbsI)-PGKpuro2ABFP-W
  Backbone manufacturer: addgene
  Backbone size w/o insert (bp): 8648
  Total vector size (bp): 8650
  Vector type: Lentiviral
  Selectable markers: Puromycin
Growth in bacteria
  Bacterial resistance: Ampicillin, 100 μg/mL
  Growth temperature: 37°C
  Growth strain: NEB Stable
  Copy number: Unknown
Gene/Insert
  Gene/Insert name: RUNX1(13)
  gRNA/shRNA sequence: ACTTCGACCGACAAACCTG
  Species: H. sapiens (human)
  Entrez Gene: RUNX1 (a.k.a. AML1, AML1-EVI-1, AMLCR1, CBF2alpha, CBFA2, EVI-1, PEBP2aB, PEBP2alpha)
  Cloning method: Restriction Enzyme; 5′ cloning site BbsI (destroyed during cloning); 3′ cloning site BbsI (destroyed during cloning)
  Sequencing primers: 5′ AGATAATTAGAATTAATTTGACTG
Terms and licenses: Academic/Nonprofit Terms; Industry Terms: Not Available to Industry
How to cite: pKLV2-U6gRNA5(RUNX1(13))-PGKpuro2ABFP-W was a gift from Kosuke Yusa (Addgene plasmid # 200501 ; http://n2t.net/addgene:200501 ; RRID:Addgene_200501)
